>Addgene plasmid #211711 | pFBMBD1a-C-GFP (pc1564) | addgene full sequence | sequence record 422500 | Addgene NGS Result
GCGAATGGG
[124 nt withheld, positions 10-133]
C
[91 nt withheld, positions 135-225]
A
[49 nt withheld, positions 227-275]
CCTTTGACGTTGGAGTCCACGTTCTT
[37 nt withheld, positions 302-338]
ACCCTATCTCGGTCTATTCTTTTGATTTATAAGGGATTTTGCCGATTTCGGCCTATTGGTTAAAAAATGA
GCTGATTTAACAAAAATTTAACGCGAATTTTAACAAAATATTAACGCTTACAATTTAGGTGGCACTTTTC
GGGGAAATGTGCGCGGAACCCCTATTTGTTTATTTTTCTAAATACATTCAAATATGTATCCGCTCATGAG
ACAATAACCCTGATAAATGCTTCAATAATATTGAAAAAGGAAGAGTATGAGTATTCAACATTTCCGTGTC
GCCCTTATTCCCTTTTTTGCGGCATTTTGCCTTCCTGTTTTTGCTCACCCAGAAACGCTGGTGAAAGTAA
AAGATGCTGAAGATCAGTTGGGTGCACGAGTGGGTTACATCGAACTGGATCTCAACAGCGGTAAGATCCT
TGAGAGTTTTCGCCCCGAAGAACGTTTTCCAATGATGAGCACTTTTAAAGTTCTGCTATGTGGCGCGGTA
TTATCCCGTATTGACGCCGGGCAAGAGCAACTCGGTCGCCGCATACACTATTCTCAGAATGACTTGGTTG
AGTACTCACCAGTCACAGAAAAGCATCTTACGGATGGCATGACAGTAAGAGAATTATGCAGTGCTGCCAT
AACCATGAGTGATAACACTGCGGCCAACTTACTTCTGACAACGATCGGAGGACCGAAGGAGCTAACCGCT
TTTTTGCACAACATGGGGGATCATGTAACTCGCCTTGATCGTTGGGAACCGGAGCTGAATGAAGCCATAC
CAAACGACGAGCGTGACACCACGATGCCTGTAGCAATGGCAACAACGTTGCGCAAACTATTAACTGGCGA
ACTACTTACTCTAGCTTCCCGGCAACAATTAATAGACTGGATGGAGGCGGATAAAGTTGCAGGACCACTT
CTGCGCTCGGCCCTTCCGGCTGGCTGGTTTATTGCTGATAAATCTGGAGCCGGTGAGCGTGGGTCTCGCG
GTATCATTGCAGCACTGGGGCCAGATGGTAAGCCCTCCCGTATCGTAGTTATCTACACGACGGGGAGTCA
GGCAACTATGGATGAACGAAATAGACAGATCGCTGAGATAGGTGCCTCACTGATTAAGCATTGGTAACTG
TCAGACCAAGTTTACTCATATATACTTTAGATTGATTTAAAACTTCATTTTTAATTTAAAAGGATCTAGG
TGAAGATCCTTTTTGATAATCTCATGACCAAAATCCCTTAACGTGAGTTTTCGTTCCACTGAGCGTCAGA
CCCCGTAGAAAAGATCAAAGGATCTTCTTGAGATCCTTTTTTTCTGCGCGTAATCTGCTGCTTGCAAACA
AAAAAACCACCGCTACCAGCGGTGGTTTGTTTGCCGGATCAAGAGCTACCAACTCTTTTTCCGAAGGTAA
CTGGCTTCAGCAGAGCGCAGATACCAAATACTGTTCTTCTAGTGTAGCCGTAGTTAGGCCACCACTTCAA
GAACTCTGTAGCACCGCCTACATACCTCGCTCTGCTAATCCTGTTACCAGTGGCTGCTGCCAGTGGCGAT
AAGTCGTGTCTTACCGGGTTGGACTCAAGACGATAGTTACCGGATAAGGCGCAGCGGTCGGGCTGAACGG
GGGGTTCGTGCACACAGCCCAGCTTGGAGCGAACGACCTACACCGAACTGAGATACCTACAGCGTGAGCT
ATGAGAAAGCGCCACGCTTCCCGAAGGGAGAAAGGCGGACAGGTATCCGGTAAGCGGCAGGGTCGGAACA
GGAGAGCGCACGAGGGAGCTTCCAGGGGGAAACGCCTGGTATCTTTATAGTCCTGTCGGGTTTCGCCACC
TCTGACTTGAGCGTCGATTTTTGTGATGCTCGTCAGGGGGGCGGAGCCTATGGAAAAACGCCAGCAACGC
GGCCTTTTTACGGTTCCTGGCCTTTTGCTGGCCTTTTGCTCACATGTTCTTTCCTGCGTTATCCCCTGAT
TCTGTGGATAACCGTATTACCGCCTTTGAGTGAGCTGATACCGCTCGCCGCAGCCGAACGACCGAGCGCA
GCGAGTCAGTGAGCGAGGAAGCGGAAGAGCGCCTGATGCGGTATTTTCTCCTTACGCATCTGTGCGGTAT
TTCACACCGCATAGACCAGCCGCGTAACCTGGCAAAATCGGTTACGGTTGAGTAATAAATGGATGCCCTG
CGTAAGCGGGTGTGGGCGGACAATAAAGTCTTAAACTGAACAAAATAGATCTAAACTATGACAATAAAGT
CTTAAACTAGACAGAATAGTTGTAAACTGAAATCAGTCCAGTTATGCTGTGAAAAAGCATACTGGACTTT
TGTTATGGCTAAAGCAAACTCTTCATTTTCTGAAGTGCAAATTGCCCGTCGTATTAAAGAGGGGCGTGGC
CAAGGGCATGGTAAAGACTATATTCGCGGCGTTGTGACAATTTACCGAACAACTCCGCGGCCGGGAAGCC
GATCTCGGCTTGAACGAATTGTTAGGTGGCGGTACTTGGGTCGATATCAAAGTGCATCACTTCTTCCCGT
ATGCCCAACTTTGTATAGAGAGCCACTGCGGGATCGTCACCGTAATCTGCTTGCACGTAGATCACATAAG
CACCAAGCGCGTTGGCCTCATGCTTGAGGAGATTGATGAGCGCGGTGGCAATGCCCTGCCTCCGGTGCTC
GCCGGAGACTGCGAGATCATAGATATAGATCTCACTACGCGGCTGCTCAAACTTGGGCAGAACGTAAGCC
GCGAGAGCGCCAACAACCGCTTCTTGGTCGAAGGCAGCAAGCGCGATGAATGTCTTACTACGGAGCAAGT
TCCCGAGGTAATCGGAGTCCGGCTGATGTTGGGAGTAGGTGGCTACGTCTCCGAACTCACGACCGAAAAG
ATCAAGAGCAGCCCGCATGGATTTGACTTGGTCAGGGCCGAGCCTACATGTGCGAATGATGCCCATACTT
GAGCCACCTAACTTTGTTTTAGGGCGACTGCCCTGCTGCGTAACATCGTTGCTGCTCCATAACATCAAAC
ATCGACCCACGGCGTAACGCGCTTGCTGCTTGGATGCCCGAGGCATAGACTGTACAAAAAAACAGTCATA
ACAAGCCATGAAAACCGCCACTGCGCCGTTACCACCGCTGCGTTCGGTCAAGGTTCTGGACCAGTTGCGT
GAGCGCATACGCTACTTGCATTACAGTTTACGAACCGAACAGGCTTATGTCAACTGGGTTCGTGCCTTCA
TCCGTTTCCACGGTGTGCGTCACCCGGCAACCTTGGGCAGCAGCGAAGTCGAGGCATTTCTGTCCTGGCT
GGCGAACGAGCGCAAGGTTTCGGTCTCCACGCATCGTCAGGCATTGGCGGCCTTGCTGTTCTTCTACGGC
AAGGTGCTGTGCACGGATCTGCCCTGGCTTCAGGAGATCGGAAGACCTCGGCCGTCGCGGCGCTTGCCGG
TGGTGCTGACCCCGGATGAAGTGGTTCGCATCCTCGGTTTTCTGGAAGGCGAGCATCGTTTGTTCGCCCA
GGACTCTAGCTATAGTTCTAGTGGTTGGCTACGTATACTCCGGAATATTAATAGATCATGGAGATAATTA
AAATGATAACCATCTCGCAAATAAATAAGTATTTTACTGTTTTCGTAACAGTTTTGTAATAAAAAAACCT
ATAAATATTCCGGATTATTCATACCGTCCCACCATCGGGCGCGGATCCCGGTCCGAAGCGCGCGGAATTC
AAAGGCCTACGTCGACGCCATGGCTGAGTCCTGGCAGGCGAAGCTTATGGCTGAGTCCTGGCAGGACTGC
CCAGCCCTGGGCCCTGGCTGGAAACGCCGAGAGTCCTTTCGAAAGTCAGGGGCCTCGTTTGGACGCTCAG
ACATCTATTACCAGAGCCCCACAGGAGAAAAGATCCGAAGCAAAGTTGAGCTGACTCGGTACTTGGGCCC
TGCATGTGATCTTACCCTGTTTGACTTCAGACAAGGCACCTTATGCCATCCCATTCCCAAGACTCATCCC
TTGGCTGTCCCCAGCAAGAAGAAAAAGAAGCCTTCTAAACCAGCCAAGACTAAGAAACAGCAGGTTGGGC
TGCAGCGAAGTGAGGTCAGGATAGAGACTCCACAGGGGGAATATAAGGCCCCTACTGCCACAGCTCTAGC
TTCACTATCTGTGTCTGCATCTGCGTCTTCGTCTGCATCTGCATCTGCATCTGCGTCTTCACATGCACCT
GTGTGCTGTGAGAATTGTGGAATCCACTTTTCATGGGATGGTGTCAAAAGGCAGAGACTTAAGACGTTGT
GCAAAGATTGTCGAGCACAGAGAATCGCCTTCAACCGCGAACAGAGAATGTTTAAGCGAGTCGGCTGTGG
GGACTGTGCAGCTTGCCTGGTGAAAGAGGACTGTGGGGTGTGCTCCACCTGTCGCCTGCAACTGCCCAGT
GATGTGGCCTCAGGGCTTTACTGCAAGTGTGAGCGGAGACGATGCCTGCGGATTATGGAGAAGAGCCGAG
GGTGTGGCGTGTGTCGGGGTTGTCAGACCCAAGAGGACTGTGGCCATTGCTGCATCTGTCTTCGCTCTCC
CCGCCCTGGTCTCAAGCGCCAGTGGAGGTGTTTGCAACGGCGCTGTTTTTGGGGTAAACGTGATTCTAGT
AAGAGAGGCTCGAAGGTAGCGTCTCAGCGTCACTCCCAAGCCCCGCCACTTCCTCCACATCCTGCATCAC
AGTACACAGAGCCCACAGAGCTGCACATCAGCGACATAGCACCCACATCACCTGCTGAGTTCATCTATTA
CTGTGTAGACGAGGACGAGGACGAGCTACCCTACACGAACCAGCGGCAGAACCGCAAGTGTGGGGCCTGT
GCAGCCTGCCTACGGCGGATGGACTGTGGCCGCTGCGACTTCTGCTGCGACAAGCCCAAATTCGGGGGTG
GCAACCAGAAGCGCCAGAAGTGTCGTTGGCGCCAGTGCCTGCAGTTTGCCATGAAGCGGCTGCTGCCCAG
TGCTGGGTCAGGGTCTGGGGAGGGAGCAGGATTGCGTCCATATCAGACCCATCAGACCCATCAAAAGAGG
CCTGCTTCTGCTCGACAACTCCAACTGAGCTCTCCCTTAAAGGCCCCTTGGGCTGTGGTCACAGCACCAC
CAGGCCCTGTCCAAGATTCAAGAAAGCAGCAAGCAGGTAGAGGCTCTGTACTGCCCCAGCCTGACACAGA
CTTTGTGTTTTTACAAGAGGGTGCCAGCAGTGCCATGCAGATGCCTGGCACTGCTGCAGCTTCCACAGAA
GTCCCAGTACAGGCGGCCCAGTGCTCTGCCCCGAGCTGGGTTGTGGCCTTACCCCAGGTGAAGCAAGAGA
CGGCAGATGCTCCAGAGGAGTGGACAGCAGTCACGACCTTCCTGACTTCCTCCACGCTGCAGTCTGGCTT
CCCTAGCAAGGCTGCAGATCCAGACCTTCCACCTGTGAAACAAGAGCCCCCTGGCCCTGAAGAGGATGGA
GAAGAGAAAAAAGATGATGTCTCTGAAACAACCCCAGCAGAGGAGATAGGAGGGGTTGGCACGCCAGTGA
TCACGGAGATTTTCAGCCTGGGTGGAACCCGCCTCCGAGATGCAGAAGTCTGGTTGCCAAGGCTACATAA
ACTGTTAGCAGTAAATGAAAAAGAGTATTTTACTGAGCTGCAGTTGAAGGAGGAAGTTTTGTGCGGCCGC
GCCATGGTGAGCAAGGGCGAGGAGCTGTTCACCGGGGTGGTGCCCATCCTGGTCGAGCTGGACGGCGACG
TAAACGGCCACAAGTTCAGCGTGTCCGGCGAGGGCGAGGGCGATGCCACCTACGGCAAGCTGACCCTGAA
GTTCATCTGCACCACCGGCAAGCTGCCCGTGCCCTGGCCCACCCTCGTGACCACCCTGACCTACGGCGTG
CAGTGCTTCAGCCGCTACCCCGACCACATGAAGCAGCACGACTTCTTCAAGTCCGCCATGCCCGAAGGCT
ACGTCCAGGAGCGCACCATCTTCTTCAAGGACGACGGCAACTACAAGACCCGCGCCGAGGTGAAGTTCGA
GGGCGACACCCTGGTGAACCGCATCGAGCTGAAGGGCATCGACTTCAAGGAGGACGGCAACATCCTGGGG
CACAAGCTGGAGTACAACTACAACAGCCACAACGTCTATATCATGGCCGACAAGCAGAAGAACGGCATCA
AGGTGAACTTCAAGATCCGCCACAACATCGAGGACGGCAGCGTGCAGCTCGCCGACCACTACCAGCAGAA
CACCCCCATCGGCGACGGCCCCGTGCTGCTGCCCGACAACCACTACCTGAGCACCCAGTCCGCCCTGAGC
AAAGACCCCAACGAGAAGCGCGATCACATGGTCCTGCTGGAGTTCGTGACCGCCGCCGGGATCACTCTCG
GCATGGACGAGCTGTACAAGTAATCTAGAGCCTGCAGTCTCGAGGCATGCGGTACCAAGCTTGTCGAGAA
GTACTAGAGGATCATAATCAGCCATACCACATTTGTAGAGGTTTTACTTGCTTTAAAAAACCTCCCACAC
CTCCCCCTGAACCTGAAACATAAAATGAATGCAATTGTTGTTGTTAACTTGTTTATTGCAGCTTATAATG
GTTACAAATAAAGCAATAGCATCACAAATTTCACAAATAAAGCATTTTTTTCACTGCATTCTAGTTGTGG
TTTGTCCAAACTCATCAATGTATCTTATCATGTCTGGATCTGATCACTGCTTGAGCCTAGGAGATCCGAA
CCAGATAAGTGAAATCTAGTTCCAAACTATTTTGTCATTTTTAATTTTCGTATTAGCTTACGACGCTACA
CCCAGTTCCCATCTATTTTGTCACTCTTCCCTAAATAATCCTTAAAAACTCCATTTCCACCCCTCCCAGT
TCCCAACTATTTTGTCCGCCCACAGCGGGGCATTTTTCTTCCTGTTATGTTTTTAATCAAACATCCTGCC
AACTCCATGTGACAAACCGTCATCTTCGGCTACTTTTTCTCTGTCACAGAATGAAAATTTTTCTGTCATC
TCTTCGTTATTAATGTTTGTAATTGACTGAATATCAACGCTTATTTGCAGCCTGAATG
Features (pLannotate 1.2.2; 16 found; start..end, strand, type, name):
     10..464     +  rep_origin     f1 ori (sequence partly withheld): f1 bacteriophage origin of replication; arrow indicates direction of (+) strand synthesis
    490..594     +  promoter       AmpR promoter: bla
    595..1455    +  CDS            AmpR: β-lactamase; bla; confers resistance to ampicillin, carbenicillin, and related antibiotics
   1626..2214    +  rep_origin     ori: high-copy-number ColE1/pMB1/pBR322/pUC origin of replication
   2400..2451    -  misc_feature   bom (fragment): basis of mobility region from pBR322
   2519..2743    -  mobile_element Tn7R: mini-Tn7 element (right end of the Tn7 transposon) Tn7
   2810..3343    -  CDS            GmR: gentamycin acetyltransferase; aacC1; confers resistance to gentamycin
   3513..3541    -  promoter       Pc promoter: intI1 (promoter lies within the coding sequence); class 1 integron promoter
   3519..3866    -  CDS            YPR2_ECOLX (fragment): Protein predicted: Swiss-Prot protein existence level 4. From Escherichia coli.
   3893..3984    +  promoter       polyhedrin promoter: polh from Autographa californica; promoter for the baculovirus polyhedrin gene
   4068..5999    +  CDS            Mbd1: MBD1_MOUSE - Experimental evidence at protein level: Swiss-Prot protein existence level 1. Transcriptional repressor that binds CpG islands in promoters where the DNA is methylated at position 5 of cytosine within CpG dinucleotides. Binding is abolished by the presence of 7-mG that is produced by DNA damage by methylmethanesulfonate (MMS). Acts as transcriptional repressor and plays a role in gene silencing by recruiting ATF7IP, which in turn recruits factors such as the histone methyltransferase SETDB1. Probably forms a complex with SETDB1 and ATF7IP that represses transcription and couples D
   6012..6731    +  CDS            EGFP: the original enhanced GFP (Yang et al., 1996) mammalian codon-optimized
   6788..6871    +  CDS            large T antigen (fragment): large T antigen from SV40 (simian virus 40)
   6894..7028    +  polyA_signal   SV40 poly(A) signal: SV40 polyadenylation signal
   7057..7222    -  mobile_element Tn7L: mini-Tn7 element (left end of the Tn7 transposon) Tn7
   7385..5       +  CDS            lacZα (fragment) (across the origin): LacZα fragment of β-galactosidase; lacZ fragment
