[The description below was written by a language model from this plasmid's Addgene catalogue record and pLannotate feature annotations shown in this document.]
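Description:
pFBMBD1a-C-GFP (pc1564) is a baculovirus donor (transfer) plasmid built on the Invitrogen pFastBac1 backbone for producing GFP-tagged, full-length mouse MBD1 (methyl-CpG binding domain protein 1) in insect cells. In bacteria it is maintained as a high-copy plasmid through a ColE1/pUC-type origin and selected with ampicillin via the β-lactamase gene; an f1 phage origin and a remnant of the pBR322 bom region are also annotated. The catalogue lists a vector size of 4,772 bp, which appears to refer to the empty backbone, since the sequenced record is 7,396 nt.

The functional core is a mini-Tn7 element bounded by Tn7R and Tn7L. Between these ends lie a gentamicin acetyltransferase gene driven by the class 1 integron Pc promoter and, in the opposite orientation, the expression cassette: the Autographa californica polyhedrin promoter, the Mbd1 coding sequence, EGFP positioned immediately downstream as a C-terminal fusion partner, and an SV40 polyadenylation signal (with an adjacent fragment of SV40 large T sequence that is part of that terminator region). The insert was cloned by restriction enzymes between SalI and NotI sites. In the standard use of pFastBac vectors, Tn7 transposition moves the whole cassette into a baculovirus shuttle genome (bacmid) in E. coli, with gentamicin resistance marking the transposed segment. The recombinant bacmid then gives rise to virus in which the very late polyhedrin promoter drives strong expression in infected insect cells.

MBD1 is a transcriptional repressor that binds methylated CpG DNA, and the GFP fusion allows fluorescence detection or GFP-based capture of the recombinant protein. The associated publication concerns direct interactions among methyl-CpG binding proteins, consistent with use as a source of tagged protein for interaction studies.
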