Addgene plasmid #211711: pFBMBD1a-C-GFP (pc1564)
Purpose: Expresses fl. MBD1 GFP tagged in insect cells
Depositing lab: Cristina Cardoso. Depositing organization: Technische Universitaet Darmstadt. Publication: Direct homo- and hetero-interactions of MeCP2 and MBD2. Becker A, Allmann L, Hofstatter M, Casa V, Weber P, Lehmkuhl A, Herce HD, Cardoso MC. PLoS One. 2013;8(1):e53730. doi: 10.1371/journal.pone.0053730. Epub 2013 Jan 15. PubMed 23335972.
Backbone
  Vector backbone: pFastBac1
  Backbone manufacturer: Invitrogen
  Total vector size (bp): 4772
  Vector type: Insect Expression
  Selectable markers: Gentamicin
Growth in bacteria
  Bacterial resistance: Ampicillin, 100 μg/mL
  Growth temperature: 37°C
  Growth strain: DH5alpha
  Copy number: High Copy
Gene/Insert
  Gene/Insert name: MBD1 (alt name: Methyl-CpG Binding Domain Protein 1)
  Species: M. musculus (mouse)
  Promoter: Polyhedrin Promoter
  Tag / fusion protein: GFP (C terminal on insert)
  Cloning method: Restriction Enzyme; 5′ cloning site SalI (unknown if destroyed); 3′ cloning site NotI (unknown if destroyed)
  Sequencing primers: 5′ AAATGATAACCATCTCGC; 3′ GGTGCAGATGAACTTCAG
Terms and licenses: Academic/Nonprofit Terms; Industry Terms: Not Available to Industry
How to cite: pFBMBD1a-C-GFP (pc1564) was a gift from Cristina Cardoso (Addgene plasmid # 211711 ; http://n2t.net/addgene:211711 ; RRID:Addgene_211711)
